Addgene plasmid #41307: TAL3133
Depositing lab: Keith Joung. Depositing organization: Massachusetts General Hospital. Publication: Targeted gene disruption in somatic zebrafish cells using engineered TALENs. Sander JD, Cade L, Khayter C, Reyon D, Peterson RT, Joung JK, Yeh JR. Nat Biotechnol. 2011 Aug 5;29(8):697-8. doi: 10.1038/nbt.1934. PubMed 21822241.
Backbone
  Vector backbone: JDS78
  Backbone manufacturer: Addgene plasmid #32290
  Backbone size w/o insert (bp): 6447
  Vector type: Mammalian Expression ; T7
Growth in bacteria
  Bacterial resistance: Ampicillin, 100 μg/mL
  Growth temperature: 37°C
  Growth strain: XL1 Blue
  Copy number: High Copy
Gene/Insert
  Gene/Insert name: ZebrafishCommunity-olig3-Right (alt name: olig3)
  Species: D. rerio (zebrafish)
  Insert size (bp): 1640
  Entrez Gene: olig3
  Promoter: CMV
  Tag / fusion protein: 3X Flag (N terminal on backbone); WT FOKI (C terminal on backbone)
  Cloning method: Restriction Enzyme; 5′ cloning site N/A (destroyed during cloning); 3′ cloning site N/A (destroyed during cloning)
  Sequencing primers: 5′ CMV-F; 3′ BGH-rev
Terms and licenses: Academic/Nonprofit Terms; Industry Terms: Not Available to Industry
Depositor comments: Target binding site: TTTCATCTGAAATGTCAT It is strongly recommended that users perform a diagnostic digest to verify this plasmid prior to use. For example, a double digest of the plasmid with BamHI and KpnI should result in two bands at 2.3kb and 5.8kb.
How to cite: TAL3133 was a gift from Keith Joung (Addgene plasmid # 41307 ; http://n2t.net/addgene:41307 ; RRID:Addgene_41307)
