[The description below was written by a language model from this plasmid's Addgene catalogue record.]
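Description:
TAL3133 is a TALEN expression plasmid built on the JDS78 backbone (about 6.4 kb without insert), a mammalian expression vector that also carries a T7 promoter. It is a high-copy plasmid propagated in E. coli under ampicillin selection; the record does not list the origin of replication or any eukaryotic selection marker, and no feature table is provided, so the details of the backbone beyond the catalogue fields are not documented here.

The payload is a roughly 1.6 kb engineered TAL effector repeat array designated ZebrafishCommunity-olig3-Right, designed to recognise an 18-nucleotide site in the zebrafish (D. rerio) olig3 gene. The array was inserted by restriction cloning, with the cloning sites destroyed in the process, into a framework supplied by the backbone: an N-terminal 3X FLAG tag for detection and a C-terminal wild-type FokI nuclease domain. The resulting open reading frame is driven by the CMV promoter for expression in transfected cells, while the T7 promoter allows in vitro transcription of mRNA, the usual route for delivering nucleases into zebrafish embryos by injection. The listed sequencing primers imply a BGH polyadenylation region downstream of the coding sequence.

Because FokI cleaves only as a dimer, this "Right" monomer is intended to be used with a partner "Left" TALEN that binds the opposite half-site, so that the two nuclease domains meet over the spacer and create a double-strand break. Error-prone repair of that break yields insertions and deletions, supporting targeted disruption of olig3, consistent with the associated work on TALEN-mediated gene disruption in zebrafish cells. The depositor recommends verifying the plasmid by diagnostic digest before use, since repeat arrays can be unstable.
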