>Addgene plasmid #41307 | TAL3133 | depositor partial sequence | sequence record 54946 | TAL3133 sequence 2430 bps
TCTAGAGCTAGCACCATGGACTACAAAGACCATGACGGTGATTATAAAGATCATGACATCGATTACAAGG
ATGACGATGACAAGATGGCCCCCAAGAAGAAGAGGAAGGTGGGCATTCACCGCGGGGTACCTATGGTGGA
CTTGAGGACACTCGGTTATTCGCAACAGCAACAGGAGAAAATCAAGCCTAAGGTCAGGAGCACCGTCGCG
CAACACCACGAGGCGCTTGTGGGGCATGGCTTCACTCATGCGCATATTGTCGCGCTTTCACAGCACCCTG
CGGCGCTTGGGACGGTGGCTGTCAAATACCAAGATATGATTGCGGCCCTGCCCGAAGCCACGCACGAGGC
AATTGTAGGGGTCGGTAAACAGTGGTCGGGAGCGCGAGCACTTGAGGCGCTGCTGACTGTGGCGGGTGAG
CTTAGGGGGCCTCCGCTCCAGCTCGACACCGGGCAGCTGCTGAAGATCGCGAAGAGAGGGGGAGTAACAG
CGGTAGAGGCAGTGCACGCCTGGCGCAATGCGCTCACCGGGGCCCCCTTGAACCTGACCCCAGACCAGGT
AGTCGCAATCGCGTCAAACGGAGGGGGAAAGCAAGCCCTGGAAACCGTGCAAAGGTTGTTGCCGGTCCTT
TGTCAAGACCACGGCCTTACACCGGAGCAAGTCGTGGCCATTGCAAGCAATGGGGGTGGCAAACAGGCTC
TTGAGACGGTTCAGAGACTTCTCCCAGTTCTCTGTCAAGCCCACGGGCTGACTCCCGATCAAGTTGTAGC
GATTGCGTCGCATGACGGAGGGAAACAAGCATTGGAGACTGTCCAACGGCTCCTTCCCGTGTTGTGTCAA
GCCCACGGTTTGACGCCTGCACAAGTGGTCGCCATCGCCTCCAATATTGGCGGTAAGCAGGCGCTGGAAA
CAGTACAGCGCCTGCTGCCTGTACTGTGCCAGGATCATGGACTGACCCCAGACCAGGTAGTCGCAATCGC
GTCAAACGGAGGGGGAAAGCAAGCCCTGGAAACCGTGCAAAGGTTGTTGCCGGTCCTTTGTCAAGACCAC
GGCCTTACACCGGAGCAAGTCGTGGCCATTGCATCCCACGACGGTGGCAAACAGGCTCTTGAGACGGTTC
AGAGACTTCTCCCAGTTCTCTGTCAAGCCCACGGGCTGACTCCCGATCAAGTTGTAGCGATTGCGTCCAA
CGGTGGAGGGAAACAAGCATTGGAGACTGTCCAACGGCTCCTTCCCGTGTTGTGTCAAGCCCACGGTTTG
ACGCCTGCACAAGTGGTCGCCATCGCCAACAACAACGGCGGTAAGCAGGCGCTGGAAACAGTACAGCGCC
TGCTGCCTGTACTGTGCCAGGATCATGGACTGACCCCAGACCAGGTAGTCGCAATCGCGTCGAACATTGG
GGGAAAGCAAGCCCTGGAAACCGTGCAAAGGTTGTTGCCGGTCCTTTGTCAAGACCACGGCCTTACACCG
GAGCAAGTCGTGGCCATTGCAAGCAACATCGGTGGCAAACAGGCTCTTGAGACGGTTCAGAGACTTCTCC
CAGTTCTCTGTCAAGCCCACGGGCTGACTCCCGATCAAGTTGTAGCGATTGCGTCGAACATTGGAGGGAA
ACAAGCATTGGAGACTGTCCAACGGCTCCTTCCCGTGTTGTGTCAAGCCCACGGTTTGACGCCTGCACAA
GTGGTCGCCATCGCCTCGAATGGCGGCGGTAAGCAGGCGCTGGAAACAGTACAGCGCCTGCTGCCTGTAC
TGTGCCAGGATCATGGACTGACCCCAGACCAGGTAGTCGCAATCGCGAACAATAATGGGGGAAAGCAAGC
CCTGGAAACCGTGCAAAGGTTGTTGCCGGTCCTTTGTCAAGACCACGGCCTTACACCGGAGCAAGTCGTG
GCCATTGCAAGCAATGGGGGTGGCAAACAGGCTCTTGAGACGGTTCAGAGACTTCTCCCAGTTCTCTGTC
AAGCCCACGGGCTGACTCCCGATCAAGTTGTAGCGATTGCGTCGCATGACGGAGGGAAACAAGCATTGGA
GACTGTCCAACGGCTCCTTCCCGTGTTGTGTCAAGCCCACGGTTTGACGCCTGCACAAGTGGTCGCCATC
GCCTCCAATATTGGCGGTAAGCAGGCGCTGGAAACAGTACAGCGCCTGCTGCCTGTACTGTGCCAGGATC
ATGGACTGACACCCGAACAGGTGGTCGCCATTGCTTCTAATGGGGGAGGACGGCCAGCCTTGGAGTCCAT
CGTAGCCCAATTGTCCAGGCCCGATCCCGCGTTGGCTGCGTTAACGAATGACCATCTGGTGGCGTTGGCA
TGTCTTGGTGGACGACCCGCGCTCGATGCAGTCAAAAAGGGTCTGCCTCATGCTCCCGCATTGATCAAAA
GAACCAACCGGCGGATTCCCGAGAGAACTTCCCATCGAGTCGCGGGATCC
