>Addgene plasmid #41307 | TAL3133 | addgene partial sequence | sequence record 56110 | JDS-TALEN-F 5'-TAGGGGTCGGTAAACAGTGG-3'
CGCTGCTGACTGTGGCGGGTGAGCTTAGGGGGCCTCCGCTCCAGCTCGACACCGGGCAGCTGCTGAAGAT
CGCGAAGAGAGGGGGAGTAACAGCGGTAGAGGCAGTGCACGCCTGGCGCAATGCGCTCACCGGGGCCCCC
TTGAACCTGACCCCAGACCAGGTAGTCGCAATCGCGTCAAACGGAGGGGGAAAGCAAGCCCTGGAAACCG
TGCAAAGGTTGTTGCCGGTCCTTTGTCAAGACCACGGCCTTACACCGGAGCAAGTCGTGGCCATTGCAAG
CAATGGGGGTGGCAAACAGGCTCTTGAGACGGTTCAGAGACTTCTCCCAGTTCTCTGTCAAGCCCACGGG
CTGACTCCCGATCAAGTTGTAGCGATTGCGTCGCATGACGGAGGGAAACAAGCATTGGAGACTGTCCAAC
GGCTCCTTCCCGTGTTGTGTCAAGCCCACGGTTTGACGCCTGCACAAGTGGTCGCCATCGCCTCCAATAT
TGGCGGTAAGCAGGCGCTGGAAACAGTACAGCGCCTGCTGCCTGTACTGTGCCAGGATCATGGACTGACC
CCAGACCAGGTAGTCGCAATCGCGTCAAACGGAGGGGGAAAGCAAGCCCTGGAAACCGTGCAAAGGTTGT
TGCCGGTCCTTTGTCAAGACCACGGCCTTACACCGGAGCAAGTCGTGGCCATTGCATCCCACGACGGTGG
CAAACAGGCTCTTGAGACGGTTCAGAGACTTCTCCCAGTTCTCTGTCAAGCCCACGGGCTGACTCCCGAT
CAAGTTGTAGCGATTGCGTCCAACGGTGGAGGGAAACAAGCATTGGAGACTGTCCAACGGCTCCTTCCCG
TGTTGTGTCAAGCCCACGGTTTGACGCCTGCACAAGTGGTCGCCATCGCCAACAACAACGG
